Addgene plasmid #89231: pDsred monomer hygro C1- MLPH
Purpose: Expression of tagged wild type human Melanophilin with Dsred monomer in mammalian cells
Depositing lab: William Gahl. Depositing organization: National Human Genome Research Institute (NHGRI).
Backbone
  Vector backbone: pDsRed-Monomer-Hyg-C1
  Backbone manufacturer: Clontech
  Backbone size w/o insert (bp): 5700
  Total vector size (bp): 7500
  Vector type: Mammalian Expression
  Selectable markers: Hygromycin
Growth in bacteria
  Bacterial resistance: Ampicillin, 100 μg/mL
  Growth temperature: 37°C
  Growth strain: DH5alpha
  Copy number: High Copy
Gene/Insert
  Gene/Insert name: Human Melanophilin
  Species: H. sapiens (human)
  Mutation: wild type
  GenBank ID: BC001653.2
  Entrez Gene: MLPH (a.k.a. SLAC2-A)
  Promoter: CMV
  Tag / fusion protein: Dsred monomer (C terminal on backbone)
  Cloning method: Restriction Enzyme; 5′ cloning site EcoRI (not destroyed); 3′ cloning site BamHI (not destroyed)
  Sequencing primers: 5′ 5'-AGCTGGACATCACCAACCACAACG-3'
Terms and licenses: Academic/Nonprofit Terms; Industry Terms: Not Available to Industry
How to cite: pDsred monomer hygro C1- MLPH was a gift from William Gahl (Addgene plasmid # 89231 ; http://n2t.net/addgene:89231 ; RRID:Addgene_89231)
