[The description below was written by a language model from this plasmid's Addgene catalogue record and pLannotate feature annotations shown in this document.]
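Description:
pDsred monomer hygro C1- MLPH is a mammalian expression plasmid of about 7.5 kb built on the Clontech pDsRed-Monomer-Hyg-C1 backbone. It produces wild-type human melanophilin (MLPH, also known as SLAC2-A) fused to the monomeric red fluorescent protein DsRed-Monomer. It is maintained in E. coli at high copy through a pUC/ColE1-type origin and selected with ampicillin via a β-lactamase gene under its own bla promoter. An f1 bacteriophage origin is also present, which in principle allows single-stranded DNA production. For selecting transfected mammalian cells, the plasmid carries a hygromycin phosphotransferase gene driven by the SV40 enhancer/early promoter and followed by an SV40 polyadenylation signal. The short "large T antigen" fragments in the annotation appear to be SV40-derived sequence flanking the poly(A) regions rather than functional coding units.

The expression cassette uses the human CMV immediate-early enhancer and promoter to drive the DsRed-Monomer open reading frame. This is followed by remnants of the multiple cloning site and then the roughly 1.8 kb MLPH coding sequence, which was inserted between EcoRI and BamHI sites that both remain intact. An SV40 poly(A) signal terminates the transcript. The catalogue lists the tag as "C terminal on backbone", but the feature table places DsRed upstream of MLPH. This matches the C1 vector layout, in which the insert joins the C-terminus of the fluorescent protein, so the tag sits at the N-terminus of melanophilin.

Melanophilin is a Rab effector that links melanosome-bound RAB27A to the motor protein MYO5A during melanosome transport. The construct is therefore suited to visualising the localisation of the wild-type protein by red fluorescence in transiently transfected or hygromycin-selected mammalian cells.
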