Features (pLannotate 1.2.2; 16 found; start..end, strand, type, name):
     23..611     +  rep_origin     ori: high-copy-number ColE1/pMB1/pBR322/pUC origin of replication
    786..1089    +  enhancer       CMV enhancer: human cytomegalovirus immediate early enhancer
   1090..1293    +  promoter       CMV promoter: human cytomegalovirus (CMV) immediate early promoter
   1338..2012    +  CDS            DsRed.M1: DsRed.M1 is a basic (constitutively fluorescent) red fluorescent protein published in 2007, derived from Discosoma sp..
   2013..2047    +  misc_feature   MCS (fragment): multiple cloning site
   2049..3848    +  CDS            MLPH: MELPH_HUMAN - Also known as SLAC2A. Experimental evidence at protein level: Swiss-Prot protein existence level 1. Rab effector protein involved in melanosome transport. Serves as link between melanosome-bound RAB27A and the motor protein MYO5A. From Homo sapiens (Human).
   3874..3958    +  CDS            large T antigen (fragment): large T antigen from SV40 (simian virus 40)
   3981..4102    +  polyA_signal   SV40 poly(A) signal: SV40 polyadenylation signal
   4136..4564    -  rep_origin     f1 ori (sequence partly withheld): f1 bacteriophage origin of replication; arrow indicates direction of (+) strand synthesis
   4591..4695    +  promoter       AmpR promoter: bla
   4697..5054    +  promoter       SV40 promoter: SV40 enhancer and early promoter
   5062..6087    +  CDS            HygR: aminoglycoside phosphotransferase from E. coli; aph(4)-Ia; confers resistance to hygromycin
   6098..6181    +  CDS            large T antigen (fragment): large T antigen from SV40 (simian virus 40)
   6204..6285    +  polyA_signal   SV40 poly(A) signal: SV40 polyadenylation signal
   6399..6503    +  promoter       AmpR promoter: bla
   6504..7364    +  CDS            AmpR: β-lactamase; bla; confers resistance to ampicillin, carbenicillin, and related antibiotics
>Addgene plasmid #89231 | pDsred monomer hygro C1- MLPH | addgene full sequence | sequence record 176891 | Addgene NGS Result
TAGAAAAGATCAAAGGATCTTCTTGAGATCCTTTTTTTCTGCGCGTAATCTGCTGCTTGCAAACAAAAAA
ACCACCGCTACCAGCGGTGGTTTGTTTGCCGGATCAAGAGCTACCAACTCTTTTTCCGAAGGTAACTGGC
TTCAGCAGAGCGCAGATACCAAATACTGTTCTTCTAGTGTAGCCGTAGTTAGGCCACCACTTCAAGAACT
CTGTAGCACCGCCTACATACCTCGCTCTGCTAATCCTGTTACCAGTGGCTGCTGCCAGTGGCGATAAGTC
GTGTCTTACCGGGTTGGACTCAAGACGATAGTTACCGGATAAGGCGCAGCGGTCGGGCTGAACGGGGGGT
TCGTGCACACAGCCCAGCTTGGAGCGAACGACCTACACCGAACTGAGATACCTACAGCGTGAGCTATGAG
AAAGCGCCACGCTTCCCGAAGGGAGAAAGGCGGACAGGTATCCGGTAAGCGGCAGGGTCGGAACAGGAGA
GCGCACGAGGGAGCTTCCAGGGGGAAACGCCTGGTATCTTTATAGTCCTGTCGGGTTTCGCCACCTCTGA
CTTGAGCGTCGATTTTTGTGATGCTCGTCAGGGGGGCGGAGCCTATGGAAAAACGCCAGCAACGCGGCCT
TTTTACGGTTCCTGGCCTTTTGCTGGCCTTTTGCTCACATGTTCTTTCCTGCGTTATCCCCTGATTCTGT
GGATAACCGTATTACCGCCATGCATTAGTTATTAATAGTAATCAATTACGGGGTCATTAGTTCATAGCCC
ATATATGGAGTTCCGCGTTACATAACTTACGGTAAATGGCCCGCCTGGCTGACCGCCCAACGACCCCCGC
CCATTGACGTCAATAATGACGTATGTTCCCATAGTAACGCCAATAGGGACTTTCCATTGACGTCAATGGG
TGGAGTATTTACGGTAAACTGCCCACTTGGCAGTACATCAAGTGTATCATATGCCAAGTACGCCCCCTAT
TGACGTCAATGACGGTAAATGGCCCGCCTGGCATTATGCCCAGTACATGACCTTATGGGACTTTCCTACT
TGGCAGTACATCTACGTATTAGTCATCGCTATTACCATGGTGATGCGGTTTTGGCAGTACATCAATGGGC
GTGGATAGCGGTTTGACTCACGGGGATTTCCAAGTCTCCACCCCATTGACGTCAATGGGAGTTTGTTTTG
GCACCAAAATCAACGGGACTTTCCAAAATGTCGTAACAACTCCGCCCCATTGACGCAAATGGGCGGTAGG
CGTGTACGGTGGGAGGTCTATATAAGCAGAGCTGGTTTAGTGAACCGTCAGATCCGCTAGCGCTACCGGT
CGCCACCATGGACAACACCGAGGACGTCATCAAGGAGTTCATGCAGTTCAAGGTGCGCATGGAGGGCTCC
GTGAACGGCCACTACTTCGAGATCGAGGGCGAGGGCGAGGGCAAGCCCTACGAGGGCACCCAGACCGCCA
AGCTGCAGGTGACCAAGGGCGGCCCCCTGCCCTTCGCCTGGGACATCCTGTCCCCCCAGTTCCAGTACGG
CTCCAAGGCCTACGTGAAGCACCCCGCCGACATCCCCGACTACATGAAGCTGTCCTTCCCCGAGGGCTTC
ACCTGGGAGCGCTCCATGAACTTCGAGGACGGCGGCGTGGTGGAGGTGCAGCAGGACTCCTCCCTGCAGG
ACGGCACCTTCATCTACAAGGTGAAGTTCAAGGGCGTGAACTTCCCCGCCGACGGCCCCGTAATGCAGAA
GAAGACTGCCGGCTGGGAGCCCTCCACCGAGAAGCTGTACCCCCAGGACGGCGTGCTGAAGGGCGAGATC
TCCCACGCCCTGAAGCTGAAGGACGGCGGCCACTACACCTGCGACTTCAAGACCGTGTACAAGGCCAAGA
AGCCCGTGCAGCTGCCCGGCAACCACTACGTGGACTCCAAGCTGGACATCACCAACCACAACGAGGACTA
CACCGTGGTGGAGCAGTACGAGCACGCCGAGGCCCGCCACTCCGGCTCCCAGTCCGGACTCAGATCTCGA
GCTCAAGCTTCGAATTCAATGGGGAAGAAACTGGATCTTTCCAAGCTCACTGATGAAGAGGCCCAGCATG
TCTTGGAAGTTGTTCAACGAGATTTTGACCTCCGAAGGAAAGAAGAGGAACGGCTAGAGGCGTTGAAGGG
CAAGATTAAGAAGGAAAGCTCCAAGAGGGAGCTGCTTTCCGACACTGCCCATCTGAACGAGACCCACTGC
GCCCGCTGCCTGCAGCCCTACCAGCTGCTTGTGAATAGCAAAAGGCAGTGCCTGGAATGTGGCCTCTTCA
CCTGCAAAAGCTGTGGCCGCGTCCACCCGGAGGAGCAGGGCTGGATCTGTGACCCCTGCCATCTGGCCAG
AGTCGTGAAGATCGGCTCACTGGAGTGGTACTATGAGCATGTGAAAGCCCGCTTCAAGAGGTTCGGAAGT
GCCAAGGTCATCCGGTCCCTCCACGGGCGGCTGCAGGGTGGAGCTGGGCCTGAACTGATATCTGAAGAGA
GAAGTGGAGACAGCGACCAGACAGATGAGGATGGAGAACCTGGCTCAGAGGCCCAGGCCCAGGCCCAGCC
CTTTGGCAGCAAAAAAAAGCGCCTCCTCTCCGTCCACGACTTCGACTTCGAGGGAGACTCAGATGACTCC
ACTCAGCCTCAAGGTCACTCCCTGCACCTGTCCTCAGTCCCTGAGGCCAGGGACAGCCCACAGTCCCTCA
CAGATGAGTCCTGCTCAGAGAAGGCAGCCCCTCACAAGGCTGAGGGCCTGGAGGAGGCTGATACTGGGGC
CTCTGGGTGCCACTCCCATCCGGAAGAGCAGCCGACCAGCATCTCACCTTCCAGACACGGCGCCCTGGCT
GAGCTCTGCCCGCCTGGAGGCTCCCACAGGATGGCCCTGGGGACTGCTGCTGCACTCGGGTCGAATGTCA
TCAGGAATGAGCAGCTGCCCCTGCAGTACTTGGCCGATGTGGACACCTCTGATGAGGAAAGCATCCGGGC
TCACGTGATGGCCTCCCACCATTCCAAGCGGAGAGGCCGGGCGTCTTCTGAGAGTCAGATCTTTGAGCTG
AATAAGCATATTTCAGCTGTGGAATGCCTGCTGACCTACCTGGAGAACACAGTTGTGCCTCCCTTGGCCA
AGGGTCTAGGTGCTGGAGTGCGCACGGAGGCCGATGTAGAGGAGGAGGCCCTGAGGAGGAAGCTGGAGGA
GCTGACCAGCAACGTCAGTGACCAGGAGACCTCGTCCGAGGAGGAGGAAGCCAAGGACGAAAAGGCAGAG
CCCAACAGGGACAAATCAGTTGGGCCTCTCCCCCAGGCGGACCCGGAGGTGGGCACGGCTGCCCATCAAA
CCAACAGACAGGAAAAAAGCCCCCAGGACCCTGGGGACCCCGTCCAGTACAACAGGACCACAGATGAGGA
GCTGTCAGAGCTGGAGGACAGAGTGGCAGTGACGGCCTCAGAAGTCCAGCAGGCAGAGAGCGAGGTTTCA
GACATTGAATCCAGGATTGCAGCCCTGAGGGCCGCAGGGCTCACGGTGAAGCCCTCGGGAAAGCCCCGGA
GGAAGTCAAACCTCCCGATATTTCTCCCTCGAGTGGCTGGGAAACTTGGCAAGAGACCAGAGGACCCAAA
TGCAGACCCTTCAAGTGAGGCCAAGGCAATGGCTGTGCCCTATCTTCTGAGAAGAAAGTTCAGTAATTCC
CTGAAAAGTCAAGGTAAAGATGATGATTCTTTTGATCGGAAATCAGTGTACCGAGGCTCGCTGACACAGA
GAAACCCCAACGCGAGGAAAGGAATGGCCAGCCACACCTTCGCGAAACCTGTGGTGGCCCACCAGTCCTA
AGGATCCACCGGATCTAGATAACTGATCATAATCAGCCATACCACATTTGTAGAGGTTTTACTTGCTTTA
AAAAACCTCCCACACCTCCCCCTGAACCTGAAACATAAAATGAATGCAATTGTTGTTGTTAACTTGTTTA
TTGCAGCTTATAATGGTTACAAATAAAGCAATAGCATCACAAATTTCACAAATAAAGCATTTTTTTCACT
GCATTCTAGTTGTGGTTTGTCCAAACTCATCAATGTATCTTAACGCGTAAATTGTAAGCGTTAATATTTT
GTTAAAATTCGCGTTAAATTTTTGTTAAATCAGCTCATTTTTTAACCAATAGGCCGAAATCGGCAAAATC
CCTTATAAATCAAAAGAATAGACCGAGATAGGGT
[37 nt withheld, positions 4235-4271]
AAAGAACGTGGACTCCAACGTCAAAGG
[49 nt withheld, positions 4299-4347]
T
[91 nt withheld, positions 4349-4439]
G
[124 nt withheld, positions 4441-4564]
CAGGTGGCACTTTTCGGGGAAATGTGCGCGGAACCCCTATTTGTTTATTTTTCTAAATACATTCAAATAT
GTATCCGCTCATGAGACAATAACCCTGATAAATGCTTCAATAATATTGAAAAAGGAAGAGTCCTGAGGCG
GAAAGAACCAGCTGTGGAATGTGTGTCAGTTAGGGTGTGGAAAGTCCCCAGGCTCCCCAGCAGGCAGAAG
TATGCAAAGCATGCATCTCAATTAGTCAGCAACCAGGTGTGGAAAGTCCCCAGGCTCCCCAGCAGGCAGA
AGTATGCAAAGCATGCATCTCAATTAGTCAGCAACCATAGTCCCGCCCCTAACTCCGCCCATCCCGCCCC
TAACTCCGCCCAGTTCCGCCCATTCTCCGCCCCATGGCTGACTAATTTTTTTTATTTATGCAGAGGCCGA
GGCCGCCTCGGCCTCTGAGCTATTCCAGAAGTAGTGAGGAGGCTTTTTTGGAGGCCTAGGCTTTTGCAAA
GATCGATATGAAAAAGCCTGAACTCACCGCGACGTCTGTCGAGAAGTTTCTGATCGAAAAGTTCGACAGC
GTCTCCGACCTGATGCAGCTCTCGGAGGGCGAAGAATCTCGTGCTTTCAGCTTCGATGTAGGAGGGCGTG
GATATGTCCTGCGGGTAAATAGCTGCGCCGATGGTTTCTACAAAGATCGTTATGTTTATCGGCACTTTGC
ATCGGCCGCGCTCCCGATTCCGGAAGTGCTTGACATTGGGGAATTCAGCGAGAGCCTGACCTATTGCATC
TCCCGCCGTGCACAGGGTGTCACGTTGCAAGACCTGCCTGAAACCGAACTGCCCGCTGTTCTGCAGCCGG
TCGCGGAGGCCATGGATGCGATCGCTGCGGCCGATCTTAGCCAGACGAGCGGGTTCGGCCCATTCGGACC
GCAAGGAATCGGTCAATACACTACATGGCGTGATTTCATATGCGCGATTGCTGATCCCCATGTGTATCAC
TGGCAAACTGTGATGGACGACACCGTCAGTGCGTCCGTCGCGCAGGCTCTCGATGAGCTGATGCTTTGGG
CCGAGGACTGCCCCGAAGTCCGGCACCTCGTGCACGCGGATTTCGGCTCCAACAATGTCCTGACGGACAA
TGGCCGCATAACAGCGGTCATTGACTGGAGCGAGGCGATGTTCGGGGATTCCCAATACGAGGTCGCCAAC
ATCTTCTTCTGGAGGCCGTGGTTGGCTTGTATGGAGCAGCAGACGCGCTACTTCGAGCGGAGGCATCCGG
AGCTTGCAGGATCGCCGCGGCTCCGGGCGTATATGCTCCGCATTGGTCTTGACCAACTCTATCAGAGCTT
GGTTGACGGCAATTTCGATGATGCAGCTTGGGCGCAGGGTCGATGCGACGCAATCGTCCGATCCGGAGCC
GGGACTGTCGGGCGTACACAAATCGCCCGCAGAAGCGCGGCCGTCTGGACCGATGGCTGTGTAGAAGTAC
TCGCCGATAGTGGAAACCGACGCCCCAGCACTCGTCCGAGGGCAAAGGAATAGAGTTCTAGAGGATCATA
ATCAGCCATACCACATTTGTAGAGGTTTTACTTGCTTTAAAAAACCTCCCACACCTCCCCCTGAACCTGA
AACATAAAATGAATGCAATTGTTGTTGTTAACTTGTTTATTGCAGCTTATAATGGTTACAAATAAAGCAA
TAGCATCACAAATTTCACAAATAAAGCATTTTTTTCACTGCCTCGCGATCCACAACCATGGCGAAAGGGC
CTCGTGATACGCCTATTTTTATAGGTTAATGTCATGATAATAATGGTTTCTTAGACGTCAGGTGGCACTT
TTCGGGGAAATGTGCGCGGAACCCCTATTTGTTTATTTTTCTAAATACATTCAAATATGTATCCGCTCAT
GAGACAATAACCCTGATAAATGCTTCAATAATATTGAAAAAGGAAGAGTATGAGTATTCAACATTTCCGT
GTCGCCCTTATTCCCTTTTTTGCGGCATTTTGCCTTCCTGTTTTTGCTCACCCAGAAACGCTGGTGAAAG
TAAAAGATGCTGAAGATCAGTTGGGTGCACGAGTGGGTTACATCGAACTGGATCTCAACAGCGGTAAGAT
CCTTGAGAGTTTTCGCCCCGAAGAACGTTTTCCAATGATGAGCACTTTTAAAGTTCTGCTATGTGGCGCG
GTATTATCCCGTGTTGACGCCGGGCAAGAGCAACTCGGTCGCCGCATACACTATTCTCAGAATGACTTGG
TTGAGTACTCACCAGTCACAGAAAAGCATCTTACGGATGGCATGACAGTAAGAGAATTATGCAGTGCTGC
CATAACCATGAGTGATAACACTGCGGCCAACTTACTTCTGACAACGATCGGAGGACCGAAGGAGCTAACC
GCTTTTTTGCACAACATGGGGGATCATGTAACTCGCCTTGATCGTTGGGAACCGGAGCTGAATGAAGCCA
TACCAAACGACGAGCGTGACACCACGATGCCTGTAGCAATGGCAACAACGTTGCGCAAACTATTAACTGG
CGAACTACTTACTCTAGCTTCCCGGCAACAATTAATAGACTGGATGGAGGCGGATAAAGTTGCAGGACCA
CTTCTGCGCTCGGCCCTTCCGGCTGGCTGGTTTATTGCTGATAAATCTGGAGCCGGTGAGCGTGGGTCTC
GCGGTATCATTGCAGCACTGGGGCCAGATGGTAAGCCCTCCCGTATCGTAGTTATCTACACGACGGGGAG
TCAGGCAACTATGGATGAACGAAATAGACAGATCGCTGAGATAGGTGCCTCACTGATTAAGCATTGGTAA
GGCGCGCCAGGCCCTGCCATAGCCTCAGGTTACTCATATATACTTTAGATTGATTTAAAACTTCATTTTT
AATTTAAAAGGATCTAGGTGAAGATCCTTTTTGATAATCTCATGACCAAAATCCCTTAACGTGAGTTTTC
GTTCCACTGAGCGTCAGACCCCG
