>Addgene plasmid #89231 | pDsred monomer hygro C1- MLPH | depositor partial sequence | sequence record 172864 | DRred-monomer (MCS) and full-lenght human MLPH
TCCCAGTCCGGACTCAGATCTCGAGCTCAAGCTTCGAATTCAATGGGGAAGAAACTGGATCTTTCCAAGC
TCACTGATGAAGAGGCCCAGCATGTCTTGGAAGTTGTTCAACGAGATTTTGACCTCCGAAGGAAAGAAGA
GGAACGGCTAGAGGCGTTGAAGGGCAAGATTAAGAAGGAAAGCTCCAAGAGGGAGCTGCTTTCCGACACT
GCCCATCTGAACGAGACCCACTGCGCCCGCTGCCTGCAGCCCTACCAGCTGCTTGTGAATAGCAAAAGGC
AGTGCCTGGAATGTGGCCTCTTCACCTGCAAAAGCTGTGGCCGCGTCCACCCGGAGGAGCAGGGCTGGAT
CTGTGACCCCTGCCATCTGGCCAGAGTCGTGAAGATCGGCTCACTGGAGTGGTACTATGAGCATGTGAAA
GCCCGCTTCAAGAGGTTCGGAAGTGCCAAGGTCATCCGGTCCCTCCACGGGCGGCTGCAGGGTGGAGCTG
GGCCTGAACTGATATCTGAAGAGAGAAGTGGAGACAGCGACCAGACAGATGAGGATGGAGAACCTGGCTC
AGAGGCCCAGGCCCAGGCCCAGCCCTTTGGCAGCAAAAAAAAGCGCCTCCTCTCCGTCCACGACTTCGAC
TTCGAGGGAGACTCAGATGACTCCACTCAGCCTCAAGGTCACTCCCTGCACCTGTCCTCAGTCCCTGAGG
CCAGGGACAGCCCACAGTCCCTCACAGATGAGTCCTGCTCAGAGAAGGCAGCCCCTCACAAGGCTGAGGG
CCTGGAGGAGGCTGATACTGGGGCCTCTGGGTGCCACTCCCATCCGGAAGAGCAGCCGACCAGCATCTCA
CCTTCCAGACACGGCGCCCTGGCTGAGCTCTGCCCGCCTGGAGGCTCCCACAGGATGGCCCTGGGGACTG
CTGCTGCACTCGGGTCGAATGTCATCAGGAATGAGCAGCTGCCCCTGCAGTACTTGGCCGATGTGGACAC
CTCTGATGAGGAAAGCATCCGGGCTCACGTGATGGCCTCCCACCATTCCAAGCGGAGAGGCCGGGCGTCT
TCTGAGAGTCAGATCTTTGAGCTGAATAAGCATATTTCAGCTGTGGAATGCCTGCTGACCTACCTGGAGA
ACACAGTTGTGCCTCCCTTGGCCAAGGGTCTAGGTGCTGGAGTGCGCACGGAGGCCGATGTAGAGGAGGA
GGCCCTGAGGAGGAAGCTGGAGGAGCTGACCAGCAACGTCAGTGACCAGGAGACCTCGTCCGAGGAGGAG
GAAGCCAAGGACGAAAAGGCAGAGCCCAACAGGGACAAATCAGTTGGGCCTCTCCCCCAGGCGGACCCGG
AGGTGGGCACGGCTGCCCATCAAACCAACAGACAGGAAAAAAGCCCCCAGGACCCTGGGGACCCCGTCCA
GTACAACAGGACCACAGATGAGGAGCTGTCAGAGCTGGAGGACAGAGTGGCAGTGACGGCCTCAGAAGTC
CAGCAGGCAGAGAGCGAGGTTTCAGACATTGAATCCAGGATTGCAGCCCTGAGGGCCGCAGGGCTCACGG
TGAAGCCCTCGGGAAAGCCCCGGAGGAAGTCAAACCTCCCGATATTTCTCCCTCGAGTGGCTGGGAAACT
TGGCAAGAGACCAGAGGACCCAAATGCAGACCCTTCAAGTGAGGCCAAGGCAATGGCTGTGCCCTATCTT
CTGAGAAGAAAGTTCAGTAATTCCCTGAAAAGTCAAGGTAAAGATGATGATTCTTTTGATCGGAAATCAG
TGTACCGAGGCTCGCTGACACAGAGAAACCCCAACGCGAGGAAAGGAATGGCCAGCCACACCTTCGCGAA
ACCTGTGGTGGCCCACCAGTCCTAAGGATCCACCGGATCTAGATAACTGA
